>Addgene plasmid #128058 | pFastbac1 Nterminal GST | addgene full sequence | sequence record 255102 | Addgene NGS Result
G
[124 nt withheld, positions 2-125]
C
[91 nt withheld, positions 127-217]
A
[49 nt withheld, positions 219-267]
CCTTTGACGTTGGAGTCCACGTTCTT
[37 nt withheld, positions 294-330]
ACCCTATCTCGGTCTATTCTTTTGATTTATAAGGGATTTTGCCGATTTCGGCCTATTGGTTAAAAAATGA
GCTGATTTAACAAAAATTTAACGCGAATTTTAACAAAATATTAACGCTTACAATTTAGGTGGCACTTTTC
GGGGAAATGTGCGCGGAACCCCTATTTGTTTATTTTTCTAAATACATTCAAATATGTATCCGCTCATGAG
ACAATAACCCTGATAAATGCTTCAATAATATTGAAAAAGGAAGAGTATGAGTATTCAACATTTCCGTGTC
GCCCTTATTCCCTTTTTTGCGGCATTTTGCCTTCCTGTTTTTGCTCACCCAGAAACGCTGGTGAAAGTAA
AAGATGCTGAAGATCAGTTGGGTGCACGAGTGGGTTACATCGAACTGGATCTCAACAGCGGTAAGATCCT
TGAGAGTTTTCGCCCCGAAGAACGTTTTCCAATGATGAGCACTTTTAAAGTTCTGCTATGTGGCGCGGTA
TTATCCCGTATTGACGCCGGGCAAGAGCAACTCGGTCGCCGCATACACTATTCTCAGAATGACTTGGTTG
AGTACTCACCAGTCACAGAAAAGCATCTTACGGATGGCATGACAGTAAGAGAATTATGCAGTGCTGCCAT
AACCATGAGTGATAACACTGCGGCCAACTTACTTCTGACAACGATCGGAGGACCGAAGGAGCTAACCGCT
TTTTTGCACAACATGGGGGATCATGTAACTCGCCTTGATCGTTGGGAACCGGAGCTGAATGAAGCCATAC
CAAACGACGAGCGTGACACCACGATGCCTGTAGCAATGGCAACAACGTTGCGCAAACTATTAACTGGCGA
ACTACTTACTCTAGCTTCCCGGCAACAATTAATAGACTGGATGGAGGCGGATAAAGTTGCAGGACCACTT
CTGCGCTCGGCCCTTCCGGCTGGCTGGTTTATTGCTGATAAATCTGGAGCCGGTGAGCGTGGGTCTCGCG
GTATCATTGCAGCACTGGGGCCAGATGGTAAGCCCTCCCGTATCGTAGTTATCTACACGACGGGGAGTCA
GGCAACTATGGATGAACGAAATAGACAGATCGCTGAGATAGGTGCCTCACTGATTAAGCATTGGTAACTG
TCAGACCAAGTTTACTCATATATACTTTAGATTGATTTAAAACTTCATTTTTAATTTAAAAGGATCTAGG
TGAAGATCCTTTTTGATAATCTCATGACCAAAATCCCTTAACGTGAGTTTTCGTTCCACTGAGCGTCAGA
CCCCGTAGAAAAGATCAAAGGATCTTCTTGAGATCCTTTTTTTCTGCGCGTAATCTGCTGCTTGCAAACA
AAAAAACCACCGCTACCAGCGGTGGTTTGTTTGCCGGATCAAGAGCTACCAACTCTTTTTCCGAAGGTAA
CTGGCTTCAGCAGAGCGCAGATACCAAATACTGTTCTTCTAGTGTAGCCGTAGTTAGGCCACCACTTCAA
GAACTCTGTAGCACCGCCTACATACCTCGCTCTGCTAATCCTGTTACCAGTGGCTGCTGCCAGTGGCGAT
AAGTCGTGTCTTACCGGGTTGGACTCAAGACGATAGTTACCGGATAAGGCGCAGCGGTCGGGCTGAACGG
GGGGTTCGTGCACACAGCCCAGCTTGGAGCGAACGACCTACACCGAACTGAGATACCTACAGCGTGAGCT
ATGAGAAAGCGCCACGCTTCCCGAAGGGAGAAAGGCGGACAGGTATCCGGTAAGCGGCAGGGTCGGAACA
GGAGAGCGCACGAGGGAGCTTCCAGGGGGAAACGCCTGGTATCTTTATAGTCCTGTCGGGTTTCGCCACC
TCTGACTTGAGCGTCGATTTTTGTGATGCTCGTCAGGGGGGCGGAGCCTATGGAAAAACGCCAGCAACGC
GGCCTTTTTACGGTTCCTGGCCTTTTGCTGGCCTTTTGCTCACATGTTCTTTCCTGCGTTATCCCCTGAT
TCTGTGGATAACCGTATTACCGCCTTTGAGTGAGCTGATACCGCTCGCCGCAGCCGAACGACCGAGCGCA
GCGAGTCAGTGAGCGAGGAAGCGGAAGAGCGCCTGATGCGGTATTTTCTCCTTACGCATCTGTGCGGTAT
TTCACACCGCATAGACCAGCCGCGTAACCTGGCAAAATCGGTTACGGTTGAGTAATAAATGGATGCCCTG
CGTAAGCGGGTGTGGGCGGACAATAAAGTCTTAAACTGAACAAAATAGATCTAAACTATGACAATAAAGT
CTTAAACTAGACAGAATAGTTGTAAACTGAAATCAGTCCAGTTATGCTGTGAAAAAGCATACTGGACTTT
TGTTATGGCTAAAGCAAACTCTTCATTTTCTGAAGTGCAAATTGCCCGTCGTATTAAAGAGGGGCGTGGC
CAAGGGCATGGTAAAGACTATATTCGCGGCGTTGTGACAATTTACCGAACAACTCCGCGGCCGGGAAGCC
GATCTCGGCTTGAACGAATTGTTAGGTGGCGGTACTTGGGTCGATATCAAAGTGCATCACTTCTTCCCGT
ATGCCCAACTTTGTATAGAGAGCCACTGCGGGATCGTCACCGTAATCTGCTTGCACGTAGATCACATAAG
CACCAAGCGCGTTGGCCTCATGCTTGAGGAGATTGATGAGCGCGGTGGCAATGCCCTGCCTCCGGTGCTC
GCCGGAGACTGCGAGATCATAGATATAGATCTCACTACGCGGCTGCTCAAACTTGGGCAGAACGTAAGCC
GCGAGAGCGCCAACAACCGCTTCTTGGTCGAAGGCAGCAAGCGCGATGAATGTCTTACTACGGAGCAAGT
TCCCGAGGTAATCGGAGTCCGGCTGATGTTGGGAGTAGGTGGCTACGTCTCCGAACTCACGACCGAAAAG
ATCAAGAGCAGCCCGCATGGATTTGACTTGGTCAGGGCCGAGCCTACATGTGCGAATGATGCCCATACTT
GAGCCACCTAACTTTGTTTTAGGGCGACTGCCCTGCTGCGTAACATCGTTGCTGCTCCATAACATCAAAC
ATCGACCCACGGCGTAACGCGCTTGCTGCTTGGATGCCCGAGGCATAGACTGTACAAAAAAACAGTCATA
ACAAGCCATGAAAACCGCCACTGCGCCGTTACCACCGCTGCGTTCGGTCAAGGTTCTGGACCAGTTGCGT
GAGCGCATACGCTACTTGCATTACAGTTTACGAACCGAACAGGCTTATGTCAACTGGGTTCGTGCCTTCA
TCCGTTTCCACGGTGTGCGTCACCCGGCAACCTTGGGCAGCAGCGAAGTCGAGGCATTTCTGTCCTGGCT
GGCGAACGAGCGCAAGGTTTCGGTCTCCACGCATCGTCAGGCATTGGCGGCCTTGCTGTTCTTCTACGGC
AAGGTGCTGTGCACGGATCTGCCCTGGCTTCAGGAGATCGGAAGACCTCGGCCGTCGCGGCGCTTGCCGG
TGGTGCTGACCCCGGATGAAGTGGTTCGCATCCTCGGTTTTCTGGAAGGCGAGCATCGTTTGTTCGCCCA
GGACTCTAGCTATAGTTCTAGTGGTTGGCTACGTATACTCCGGAATATTAATAGATCATGGAGATAATTA
AAATGATAACCATCTCGCAAATAAATAAGTATTTTACTGTTTTCGTAACAGTTTTGTAATAAAAAAACCT
ATAAATATTCCGGATTATTCATACCGTCCCACCATCGGGCGCGGATCCATGTCCCCTATACTAGGTTATT
GGAAAATTAAGGGCCTTGTGCAACCCACTCGACTTCTTTTGGAATATCTTGAAGAAAAATATGAAGAGCA
TTTGTATGAGCGCGATGAAGGTGATAAATGGCGAAACAAAAAGTTTGAATTGGGTTTGGAGTTTCCCAAT
CTTCCTTATTATATTGATGGTGATGTTAAATTAACACAGTCTATGGCCATCATACGTTATATAGCTGACA
AGCACAACATGTTGGGTGGTTGTCCAAAAGAGCGTGCAGAGATTTCAATGCTTGAAGGAGCGGTTTTGGA
TATTAGATACGGTGTTTCGAGAATTGCATATAGTAAAGACTTTGAAACTCTCAAAGTTGATTTTCTTAGC
AAGCTACCTGAAATGCTGAAAATGTTCGAAGATCGTTTATGTCATAAAACATATTTAAATGGTGATCATG
TAACCCATCCTGACTTCATGTTGTATGACGCTCTTGATGTTGTTTTATACATGGACCCAATGTGCCTGGA
TGCGTTCCCAAAATTAGTTTGTTTTAAAAAACGTATTGAAGCTATCCCACAAATTGATAAGTACTTGAAA
TCCAGCAAGTATATAGCATGGCCTTTGCAGGGCTGGCAAGCCACGTTTGGTGGTGGCGACCATCCTCCAA
AATCGGATCTGGGAATTCAAAGGCCTACGTCGACGAGCTCACTAGTCGCGGCCGCTTTCGAATCTAGAGC
CTGCAGTCTCGAGGCATGCGGTACCAAGCTTGTCGAGAAGTACTAGAGGATCATAATCAGCCATACCACA
TTTGTAGAGGTTTTACTTGCTTTAAAAAACCTCCCACACCTCCCCCTGAACCTGAAACATAAAATGAATG
CAATTGTTGTTGTTAACTTGTTTATTGCAGCTTATAATGGTTACAAATAAAGCAATAGCATCACAAATTT
CACAAATAAAGCATTTTTTTCACTGCATTCTAGTTGTGGTTTGTCCAAACTCATCAATGTATCTTATCAT
GTCTGGATCTGATCACTGCTTGAGCCTAGGAGATCCGAACCAGATAAGTGAAATCTAGTTCCAAACTATT
TTGTCATTTTTAATTTTCGTATTAGCTTACGACGCTACACCCAGTTCCCATCTATTTTGTCACTCTTCCC
TAAATAATCCTTAAAAACTCCATTTCCACCCCTCCCAGTTCCCAACTATTTTGTCCGCCCACAGCGGGGC
ATTTTTCTTCCTGTTATGTTTTTAATCAAACATCCTGCCAACTCCATGTGACAAACCGTCATCTTCGGCT
ACTTTTTCTCTGTCACAGAATGAAAATTTTTCTGTCATCTCTTCGTTATTAATGTTTGTAATTGACTGAA
TATCAACGCTTATTTGCAGCCTGAATGGCGAATGG
Features (pLannotate 1.2.2; 15 found; start..end, strand, type, name):
      2..456     +  rep_origin     f1 ori (sequence partly withheld): f1 bacteriophage origin of replication; arrow indicates direction of (+) strand synthesis
    482..586     +  promoter       AmpR promoter: bla
    587..1447    +  CDS            AmpR: β-lactamase; bla; confers resistance to ampicillin, carbenicillin, and related antibiotics
   1618..2206    +  rep_origin     ori: high-copy-number ColE1/pMB1/pBR322/pUC origin of replication
   2392..2443    -  misc_feature   bom (fragment): basis of mobility region from pBR322
   2511..2735    -  mobile_element Tn7R: mini-Tn7 element (right end of the Tn7 transposon) Tn7
   2802..3335    -  CDS            GmR: gentamycin acetyltransferase; aacC1; confers resistance to gentamycin
   3505..3533    -  promoter       Pc promoter: intI1 (promoter lies within the coding sequence); class 1 integron promoter
   3511..3858    -  CDS            YPR2_ECOLX (fragment): Protein predicted: Swiss-Prot protein existence level 4. From Escherichia coli.
   3885..3976    +  promoter       polyhedrin promoter: polh from Autographa californica; promoter for the baculovirus polyhedrin gene
   4019..4672    +  CDS            GST26_SCHJA: Experimental evidence at protein level: Swiss-Prot protein existence level 1. GST isoenzymes appear to play a central role in the parasite detoxification system. Other functions are also suspected including a role in increasing the solubility of haematin in the parasite gut. From Schistosoma japonicum (Blood fluke).
   4789..4872    +  CDS            large T antigen (fragment): large T antigen from SV40 (simian virus 40)
   4895..5029    +  polyA_signal   SV40 poly(A) signal: SV40 polyadenylation signal
   5058..5223    -  mobile_element Tn7L: mini-Tn7 element (left end of the Tn7 transposon) Tn7
   5386..5402    +  CDS            lacZα (fragment): LacZα fragment of β-galactosidase; lacZ fragment
