[The description below was written by a language model from this plasmid's Addgene catalogue record and pLannotate feature annotations shown in this document.]
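Description:
pFastbac1 Nterminal GST is an empty baculovirus donor (transfer) vector built on the pFastBac1 backbone and intended for expressing N-terminally GST-tagged proteins in insect cells. The sequenced record is about 5.4 kb. In E. coli it is maintained as a high-copy plasmid through a ColE1/pUC-type origin and selected with ampicillin via the bla gene and its own promoter. An f1 phage origin and a fragment of the pBR322 bom region are also present on the backbone.

The functional core is a mini-Tn7 element bounded by the Tn7R and Tn7L ends. Inside it lie a gentamicin acetyltransferase gene driven by the class 1 integron Pc promoter and, in the opposite orientation, the expression cassette. This cassette consists of the Autographa californica polyhedrin promoter, a very strong late baculoviral promoter, followed by the Schistosoma japonicum glutathione S-transferase coding sequence and then an SV40 polyadenylation signal. The short SV40 large T antigen fragment annotated upstream of the poly(A) signal is most likely just part of that SV40-derived terminator region. No gene of interest is present. A coding sequence would be cloned in frame downstream of GST, in the gap between the tag and the SV40 region, although the record does not list the cloning sites or say whether a protease cleavage site follows the tag.

In typical pFastBac-style use, the mini-Tn7 segment is transposed into a baculovirus shuttle genome (bacmid) in a suitable E. coli host, with gentamicin marking the transposed cassette. The recombinant bacmid then yields virus that drives polyhedrin-promoter expression in insect cells. The GST fusion supports glutathione-affinity purification and pull-down experiments.
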