Addgene plasmid #128058: pFastbac1 Nterminal GST
Purpose: (Empty Backbone) Baculovirus expression vector with N terminal GST
Depositing lab: Oskar Laur. Depositing organization: Emory University.
Backbone
  Vector backbone: pFastbac1
  Vector type: Insect Expression
  Tag / fusion protein: GST (N terminal on backbone)
Growth in bacteria
  Bacterial resistance: Ampicillin, 100 μg/mL
  Growth temperature: 37°C
  Growth strain: DH5alpha
  Copy number: High Copy
Gene/Insert
  Gene/Insert name: None
  Tag / fusion protein: GST (N terminal on backbone)
Terms and licenses: Academic/Nonprofit Terms; Industry Terms: Not Available to Industry
How to cite: pFastbac1 Nterminal GST was a gift from Oskar Laur (Addgene plasmid # 128058 ; http://n2t.net/addgene:128058 ; RRID:Addgene_128058)
